>Addgene plasmid #57946 | mOrange2-CENPB-N-22 | depositor partial sequence | sequence record 89094 | insert sequence
GTGACGTCAGATCCGCTAGCCCCATGGGCCCCAAGCGGCGGCAGCTGACGTTCCGGGAGAAGTCGCGGAT
CATCCAGGAGGTGGAGGAGAACCCGGACCTACGCAAGGGCGAGATCGCGCGGCGCTTCAACATCCCGCCG
TCCACGCTGAGCACGATCCTGAAGAACAAGCGCGCCATCCTGGCGTCGGAGCGCAAGTACGGGGTGGCCT
CCACCTGCCGCAAGACCAACAAGCTGTCTCCCTACGACAAGCTCGAGGGCTTGCTCATCGCCTGGTTCCA
GCAGATCCGCGCCGCCGGCCTGCCGGTCAAGGGCATCATCCTCAAGGAGAAGGCGCTGCGCATAGCCGAG
GAGCTGGGCATGGACGACTTCACCGCCTCCAACGGCTGGCTGGACCGCTTCCGCCGGCGCCACGGCGTGG
TGTCCTGCAGCGGCGTGGCCCGCGCCCGCGCGCGAAACGCTGCCCCCCGCACCCCGGCGGCGCCTGCCAG
TCCGGCCGCGGTGCCCTCGGAGGGCAGTGGCGGGAGCACTCTCGAGCTCAAGCTTCGAATTCTGCAGTCG
ACGGTACCGCGGGCCCGGGATCCACCGGTCGCCACCATGGTGAGCAAGGGCGAGGAGAATAACATGGCCA
TCATCAAGGAGTTCATGCGCTTCAAGGTGCGCATGGAGGGCTCCGTGAACGGCCACGAGTTCGAGATCGA
GGGCGAGGGCGAGGGCCGCCCCTACGAGGGCTTTCAGACCGCTAAGCTGAAGGTGACCAAGGGTGGCCCC
CTGCCCTTCGCCTGGGACATCCTGTCCCCTCATTTCACCTACGGCTCCAAGGCCTACGTGAAGCACCCCG
CCGACATCCCCGACTACTTCAAGCTGTCCTTCCCCGAGGGCTTCAAGTGGGAGCGCGTGATGAACTACGA
GGACGGCGGCGTGGTGACCGTGACCCAGGACTCCTCCCTGCAGGACGGCGAGTTCATCTACAAGGTGAAG
CTGCGCGGCACCAACTTCCCCTCCGACGGCCCCGTGATGCAGAAGAAGACCATGGGCTGGGAGGCCTCCT
CCGAGCGGATGTACCCCGAGGACGGTGCCCTGAAGGGCAAGATCAAGATGAGGCTGAAGCTGAAGGACGG
CGGCCACTACACCTCCGAGGTCAAGACCACCTACAAGGCCAAGAAGCCCGTGCAGCTGCCCGGCGCCTAC
ATCGTCGACATCAAGTTGGACATCACCTCCCACAACGAGGACTACACCATCGTGGAACAGTACGAACGCG
CCGAGGGCCGCCACTCCACCGGCGGCATGGACGAGCTGTACAAGTAAGCGGCCGCGACTCTAGATCATAA
TCAGCCATACCACATTGAG
