>Addgene plasmid #57946 | mOrange2-CENPB-N-22 | addgene partial sequence | sequence record 133121 | Mombaerts-mRFPup 5'-GTGGCCGTTCACGGAGCCCTCCATG-3'
CCTTGATGATGGCCATGTTATTCTCCTCGCCCTTGCTCACCATGGTGGCGACCGGTGGATCCCGGGCCCG
CGGTACCGTCGACTGCAGAATTCGAAGCTTGAGCTCGAGAGTGCTCCCGCCACTGCCCTCCGAGGGCACC
GCGGCCGGACTGGCAGGCGCCGCCGGGGTGCGGGGGGCAGCGTTTCGCGCGCGGGCGCGGGCCACGCCGC
TGCAGGACACCACGCCGTGGCGCCGGCGGAAGCGGTCCAGCCAGCCGTTGGAGGCGGTGAAGTCGTCCAT
GCCCAGCTCCTCGGCTATGCGCAGCGCCTTCTCCTTGAGGATGATGCCCTTGACCGGCAGGCCGGCGGCG
CGGATCTGCTGGAACCAGGCGATGAGCAAGCCCTCGAGCTTGTCGTAGGGAGACAGCTTGTTGGTCTTGC
GGCAGGTGGAGGCCACCCCGTACTTGCGCTCCGACGCCAGGATGGCGCGCTTGTTCTTCAGGATCGTGCT
CAGCGTGGACGGCGGGATGTTGAAGCGCCGCGCGATCTCGCCCTTGCGTAGGTCCGGGTTCTCCTCCACC
TCCTGGATGATCCGCGACTTCTCCCGGAACGTCAGCTGCCGCCGCTTGGGGCCCATGGTGGCTAGCGGAT
CTGACGGTTCACTAAACCAGCTCTGCTTATATAGACCTCCCACCGTACACGCCTACCGCCCATTTGCGTC
AATGGGGCGGAGTTGTTACGACATTTTGGAAAGTCCCGTTGATTTT
