[The description below was written by a language model from this plasmid's Addgene catalogue record.]
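Description:
mOrange2-CENPB-N-22 is a mammalian expression plasmid built on the mOrange2-N1 backbone (about 4.75 kb without the insert), an N1-style fluorescent protein fusion vector in which the gene of interest is placed upstream of the fluorophore. It is propagated as a high-copy plasmid in E. coli under kanamycin selection, and it carries a neomycin resistance marker so that transfected mammalian cells can be selected with G418. The record does not list the replication origins or other backbone features, and the cloning method used to introduce the insert is recorded as unknown.

The payload is a fragment of human CENPB (centromere protein B) covering amino acids 1–169, which the record identifies as the DNA-binding domain. This fragment is expressed from the CMV promoter and fused at its C terminus to mOrange2, an orange fluorescent protein with recorded excitation and emission maxima of 549 nm and 565 nm. The listed 3′ sequencing primer suggests that an SV40 polyadenylation signal follows the fusion. The "22" in the name probably refers to the linker between the two parts, but the record does not explain it. Because the CENPB DNA-binding domain recognises centromeric DNA, the fusion is expected to concentrate at centromeres within the nucleus, matching the stated localization. The construct therefore serves as a fluorescent marker for centromeres in mammalian cells. It is suited to imaging centromere position and behaviour, and to multicolour experiments that need an orange label alongside other fluorescent proteins.
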