Addgene plasmid #57946: mOrange2-CENPB-N-22
Purpose: Localization: Nucleus/Centromeres, Excitation: 549, Emission: 565
Depositing lab: Michael Davidson. Depositing organization: Florida State University, Tallahassee.
Backbone
  Vector backbone: mOrange2-N1
  Backbone size w/o insert (bp): 4750
  Vector type: Mammalian Expression
  Selectable markers: Neomycin (select with G418)
Growth in bacteria
  Bacterial resistance: Kanamycin, 50 μg/mL
  Growth temperature: 37°C
  Growth strain: DH5alpha
  Copy number: High Copy
Gene/Insert
  Gene/Insert name: CENPB (alt name: NM_001810.5)
  Species: H. sapiens (human)
  Mutation: aa 1-169 of CENPB (DNA Binding Domain)
  Entrez Gene: CENPB
  Promoter: CMV
  Tag / fusion protein: mOrange2 (C terminal on backbone)
  Cloning method: Unknown
  Sequencing primers: 5′ CMV-F; 3′ SV40pA-R
Terms and licenses: Academic/Nonprofit Terms; Industry Terms: Not Available to Industry
Depositor comments: . Excitation = 549; Emission = 565
How to cite: mOrange2-CENPB-N-22 was a gift from Michael Davidson (Addgene plasmid # 57946 ; http://n2t.net/addgene:57946 ; RRID:Addgene_57946)
